LOCUS       Exported 1275 bp ds-DNA linear SYN 25-MAY-2021
DEFINITION  Localization: Nucleus, Excitation: 487, Emission: 509.
ACCESSION   .
VERSION     .
KEYWORDS    mEmerald-CENPA-C-22
SOURCE      synthetic DNA construct
  ORGANISM  synthetic DNA construct
REFERENCE   1 (bases 1 to 1275)
  TITLE     Davidson mEmerald
REFERENCE   2 (bases 1 to 1275)
  AUTHORS   .
  TITLE     Direct Submission
  JOURNAL   Exported May 25, 2021 from SnapGene Server 1.1.58
            http://www.snapgene.com
FEATURES             Location/Qualifiers
     source          1..1275
                     /organism="synthetic DNA construct"
                     /mol_type="other DNA"
     regulatory      28..37
                     /regulatory_class="other"
                     /note="vertebrate consensus sequence for strong initiation
                     of translation (Kozak, 1987)"
     CDS             34..750
                     /codon_start=1
                     /product="brightly fluorescent monomeric variant of GFP"
                     /label=mEmerald
                     /note="mammalian codon-optimized"
                     /translation="MVSKGEELFTGVVPILVELDGDVNGHKFSVSGEGEGDATYGKLTL
                     KFICTTGKLPVPWPTLVTTLTYGVQCFARYPDHMKQHDFFKSAMPEGYVQERTIFFKDD
                     GNYKTRAEVKFEGDTLVNRIELKGIDFKEDGNILGHKLEYNYNSHKVYITADKQKNGIK
                     VNFKTRHNIEDGSVQLADHYQQNTPIGDGPVLLPDNHYLSTQSKLSKDPNEKRDHMVLL
                     EFVTAAGITLGMDELYK"
     primer_bind     complement(79..100)
                     /label=EGFP-N
                     /note="EGFP, reverse primer"
     primer_bind     complement(340..359)
                     /label=EXFP-R
                     /note="For distinguishing EGFP variants, reverse primer"
     primer_bind     687..708
                     /label=EGFP-C
                     /note="EGFP, forward primer"
ORIGIN
        1 acgtcagatc cgctagcgct accggtcgcc accatggtga gcaagggcga ggagctgttc
       61 accggggtgg tgcccatcct ggtcgagctg gacggcgacg taaacggcca caagttcagc
      121 gtgtccggcg agggcgaggg cgatgccacc tacggcaagc tgaccctgaa gttcatctgc
      181 accaccggca agctgcccgt gccctggccc accctcgtga ccaccttgac ctacggcgtg
      241 cagtgcttcg cccgctaccc cgaccacatg aagcagcacg acttcttcaa gtccgccatg
      301 cccgaaggct acgtccagga gcgcaccatc ttcttcaagg acgacggcaa ctacaagacc
      361 cgcgccgagg tgaagttcga gggcgacacc ctggtgaacc gcatcgagct gaagggcatc
      421 gacttcaagg aggacggcaa catcctgggg cacaagctgg agtacaacta caacagccac
      481 aaggtctata tcaccgccga caagcagaag aacggcatca aggtgaactt caagacccgc
      541 cacaacatcg aggacggcag cgtgcagctc gccgaccact accagcagaa cacccccatc
      601 ggcgacggcc ccgtgctgct gcccgacaac cactacctga gcacccagtc caagctgagc
      661 aaagacccca acgagaagcg cgatcacatg gtcctgctgg agttcgtgac cgccgccggg
      721 atcactctcg gcatggacga gctgtacaag tccggactca gatctcgagc tcaagcttcg
      781 aattctagca gttctagagt aagcagcaga gtaagtggcc cgcgccgccg gagccgaaag
      841 cccgaggccc cgaggaggcg cagcccgagc ccgaccccga cccccggccc ctcccggcgg
      901 ggcccctcct taggcgcttc ctcccatcaa cacagtcggc ggagacaagg ttggctaaag
      961 gagatccgaa agcttcagaa gagcacacac ctcttgataa ggaagctgcc cttcagccgc
     1021 ctggcaagag aaatatgtgt taaattcact cgtggtgtgg acttcaattg gcaagcccag
     1081 gccctattgg ccctacaaga ggcagcagaa gcatttctag ttcatctctt tgaggacgcc
     1141 tatctcctca ccttacatgc aggccgagtt actctcttcc caaaggatgt gcaactggcc
     1201 cggaggatcc ggggccttga ggagggactc ggctaaggta ccgcgggccc gggatccacc
     1261 ggatctagat aactg
//
