>Addgene plasmid #54035 | mEmerald-CENPA-C-22 | addgene partial sequence | sequence record 91586 | EGFP-C 5'-CATGGTCCTGCTGGAGTTCGTG-3'
CTGTACAAGTCCGGACTCAGATCTCGAGCTCAAGCTTCGAATTCTAGCAGTTCTAGAGTAAGCAGCAGAG
TAAGTGGCCCGCGCCGCCGGAGCCGAAAGCCCGAGGCCCCGAGGAGGCGCAGCCCGAGCCCGACCCCGAC
CCCCGGCCCCTCCCGGCGGGGCCCCTCCTTAGGCGCTTCCTCCCATCAACACAGTCGGCGGAGACAAGGT
TGGCTAAAGGAGATCCGAAAGCTTCAGAAGAGCACACACCTCTTGATAAGGAAGCTGCCCTTCAGCCGCC
TGGCAAGAGAAATATGTGTTAAATTCACTCGTGGTGTGGACTTCAATTGGCAAGCCCAGGCCCTATTGGC
CCTACAAGAGGCAGCAGAAGCATTTCTAGTTCATCTCTTTGAGGACGCCTATCTCCTCACCTTACATGCA
GGCCGAGTTACTCTCTTCCCAAAGGATGTGCAACTGGCCCGGAGGATCCGGGGCCTTGAGGAGGGACTCG
GCTAAGGTACCGCGGGCCCGGGATCCACCGGATCTAGATAACTGATCATAATCAGCCATACCACATTTGT
AGAGGTTTTACTTGCTTTAAAAAACCTCCCACACCTCCCCCTGAACCTGAAACATAAAATGAATGCAATT
GTTGTTGTTAACTTGTTTATTGCAGCTTATAATGGTTACAAATAAAGCAATAGCATCACAAATTTCACAA
ATAAAGCATTTTTTTCACTGCATTCTAGTTGTGGTTTGTCCAAACTCATCAATGTATCTTAACGCGTAAA
TTGTAAGCGTTAATATTTTGTTAAAATTCGCGTTAAATTT
