[The description below was written by a language model from this plasmid's Addgene catalogue record and the feature table of its GenBank file.]
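Description:
mEmerald-CENPA-C-22 is a mammalian expression plasmid built on the mEmerald-C1 backbone (about 4.75 kb without insert). It encodes human CENPA (CENP-A, the centromere-specific histone H3 variant, also called CenH3) fused to the green fluorescent protein mEmerald. The fluorescent protein lies at the N terminus of the fusion and is supplied by the backbone, so CENPA is joined downstream of the mEmerald coding sequence. Expression is driven by the CMV promoter, a strong constitutive promoter in most mammalian cell lines. The listed 3′ sequencing primer suggests an SV40 polyadenylation signal downstream of the insert. The plasmid is maintained in E. coli as a high-copy plasmid under kanamycin selection. A neomycin resistance marker allows G418 selection of stably transfected mammalian cells. The cloning method is recorded as unknown, and the origin of replication is not stated.

The available feature table covers only a 1,275 bp portion of the construct rather than the whole plasmid. It annotates a Kozak consensus for efficient translation initiation overlapping the start of the mammalian codon-optimized mEmerald open reading frame, described as a bright monomeric GFP variant, along with standard EGFP sequencing primer sites. The region after mEmerald is not annotated, so the CENPA segment and any linker between the two proteins are not described. The promoter, resistance genes and other backbone elements fall outside this partial record.

The construct serves as a fluorescent localization marker. The record lists nuclear localization, with excitation at 487 nm and emission at 509 nm, which suits imaging CENPA in mammalian cells with standard green-channel fluorescence microscopy.
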