Addgene plasmid #54035: mEmerald-CENPA-C-22
Purpose: Localization: Nucleus, Excitation: 487, Emission: 509
Depositing lab: Michael Davidson.
Backbone
  Vector backbone: mEmerald-C1
  Backbone size w/o insert (bp): 4750
  Vector type: Mammalian Expression
  Selectable markers: Neomycin (select with G418)
Growth in bacteria
  Bacterial resistance: Kanamycin, 50 μg/mL
  Growth temperature: 37°C
  Growth strain: DH5alpha
  Copy number: High Copy
Gene/Insert
  Gene/Insert name: CENPA (alt name: NM_001809)
  Species: H. sapiens (human)
  Entrez Gene: CENPA (a.k.a. CENP-A, CenH3)
  Promoter: CMV
  Tag / fusion protein: mEmerald (N terminal on backbone)
  Cloning method: Unknown
  Sequencing primers: 5′ CMV-F; 3′ SV40pA-R
Terms and licenses: Academic/Nonprofit Terms; Industry Terms
Depositor comments: . Excitation = 487; Emission = 509. Localization data: Nucleus
How to cite: mEmerald-CENPA-C-22 was a gift from Michael Davidson (Addgene plasmid # 54035 ; http://n2t.net/addgene:54035 ; RRID:Addgene_54035)
